Addgene plasmid #166785: pETDuet-LahT150
Purpose: Cleavage of double glycine motif in peptides to remove the leader sequence
Depositing lab: Wilfred van der Donk. Depositing organization: University of Illinois at Urbana-Champaign. Publication: Insights into AMS/PCAT transporters from biochemical and structural characterization of a double Glycine motif protease. Bobeica SC, Dong SH, Huo L, Mazo N, McLaughlin MI, Jimenez-Oses G, Nair SK, van der Donk WA. Elife. 2019 Jan 14;8. pii: 42305. doi: 10.7554/eLife.42305. PubMed 30638446.
Backbone
  Vector backbone: pETDuet
  Backbone manufacturer: Addgene
  Backbone size w/o insert (bp): 5420
  Total vector size (bp): 5831
  Vector type: Bacterial Expression
Growth in bacteria
  Bacterial resistance: Ampicillin, 100 μg/mL
  Growth temperature: 37°C
  Growth strain: DH5alpha
  Copy number: Low Copy
Gene/Insert
  Gene/Insert name: LahT150
  Species: Lachnospiraceae bacterium C6A11
  Insert size (bp): 447
  GenBank ID: HCA21450.1
  Promoter: T7
  Tag / fusion protein: His6 (N terminal on insert)
  Cloning method: Gibson Cloning
  Sequencing primers: 5′ pET Upstream; 3′ T7 terminator
Terms and licenses: Academic/Nonprofit Terms; Industry Terms: Not Available to Industry
Depositor comments: Please note: This plasmid exists as a multimer. This is not expected to impact the end function of the plasmid. Please refer to the Addgene Blog post on multimers for more information: https://blog.addgene.org/plasmids-101-dimers-and-multimers
How to cite: pETDuet-LahT150 was a gift from Wilfred van der Donk (Addgene plasmid # 166785 ; http://n2t.net/addgene:166785 ; RRID:Addgene_166785)
