[The description below was written by a language model from this plasmid's Addgene catalogue record and pLannotate feature annotations shown in this document.]
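Description:
pETDuet-LahT150 is a bacterial expression plasmid built on the pETDuet backbone, a dual-cassette T7 vector for inducible protein production in E. coli. It replicates from a ColE1/pBR322-type origin accompanied by the rop gene and bom region, consistent with the low copy number recorded for it, and is selected with ampicillin through the β-lactamase gene. An f1 origin is also present, as is a lacI gene with its own promoter, which supplies the lac repressor that holds the T7lac promoters off until IPTG or lactose is added. Short tetracycline-resistance fragments in the annotation are backbone remnants rather than functional markers. The depositor notes that the plasmid exists as a multimer, which is not expected to affect its function.

The insert, LahT150, is a 447 bp coding sequence from Lachnospiraceae bacterium C6A11, placed by Gibson cloning under a T7 promoter with an N-terminal His6 tag for affinity purification. The feature table does not annotate the insert or the His tag directly, but the unannotated gap between the first T7 promoter/lac operator/gene 10 ribosome binding site and the second T7 promoter is about the right size, suggesting that the gene sits in the first cloning site. The second cassette appears empty, retaining only the vector's S-tag fragment ahead of the T7 terminator. According to the record, the expressed protein is a protease that cleaves at double-glycine motifs, and it is used to remove leader sequences from peptides. The associated publication links this work to the biochemical and structural study of AMS/PCAT transporters.
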