Features (pLannotate 1.2.2; 20 found; start..end, strand, type, name):
     24..42      +  promoter       T7 promoter: promoter for bacteriophage T7 RNA polymerase
     43..67      +  protein_bind   lac operator: The lac repressor binds to the lac operator to inhibit transcription in E. coli. This inhibition can be relieved by adding lactose or isopropyl-β-D-thiogalactopyranoside (IPTG). lac repressor encoded by lacI
     82..104     +  RBS            RBS: efficient ribosome binding site from bacteriophage T7 gene 10 (Olins and Rangwala, 1989)
    665..683     +  promoter       T7 promoter: promoter for bacteriophage T7 RNA polymerase
    684..708     +  protein_bind   lac operator: The lac repressor binds to the lac operator to inhibit transcription in E. coli. This inhibition can be relieved by adding lactose or isopropyl-β-D-thiogalactopyranoside (IPTG). lac repressor encoded by lacI
    817..858     +  CDS            S-Tag (fragment): affinity and epitope tag derived from pancreatic ribonuclease A
    888..905     +  CDS            SET1 (fragment): solubility-enhancement tag derived from T7 phage gene 10B
    913..960     +  terminator     T7 terminator: transcription terminator for bacteriophage T7 RNA polymerase
    997..1452    +  rep_origin     f1 ori (sequence partly withheld): f1 bacteriophage origin of replication; arrow indicates direction of (+) strand synthesis
   1567..2427    -  CDS            AmpR: β-lactamase; bla; confers resistance to ampicillin, carbenicillin, and related antibiotics
   2428..2520    -  promoter       AmpR promoter: bla
   2601..3189    +  rep_origin     ori: high-copy-number ColE1/pMB1/pBR322/pUC origin of replication
   3375..3514    -  misc_feature   bom: basis of mobility region from pBR322
   3616..3807    -  CDS            rop: Rop protein, which maintains plasmids at low copy number; rop
   3824..4204    +  CDS            YPB1_ECOLX: Protein predicted: Swiss-Prot protein existence level 4. From Escherichia coli.
   4266..4330    -  CDS            TcR (fragment): tetracycline efflux protein; tet; confers resistance to tetracycline
   4345..4366    -  protein_bind   CAP binding site: CAP binding activates transcription in the presence of cAMP. E. coli catabolite activator protein
   4379..5461    -  CDS            lacI: lac repressor; lacI; The lac repressor binds to the lac operator to inhibit transcription in E. coli. This inhibition can be relieved by adding lactose or isopropyl-β-D-thiogalactopyranoside (IPTG).
   5462..5539    -  promoter       lacI promoter: lacI
   5547..5826    -  CDS            TcR (fragment): tetracycline efflux protein; tet; confers resistance to tetracycline
>Addgene plasmid #166785 | pETDuet-LahT150 | addgene full sequence | sequence record 331113 | Addgene NGS Result
GATCGATCTCGATCCCGCGAAATTAATACGACTCACTATAGGGGAATTGTGAGCGGATAACAATTCCCCT
CTAGAAATAATTTTGTTTAACTTTAAGAAGGAGATATACCATGGGCAGCAGCCATCACCATCATCACCAC
AGCCAGGATCCGAGTAAAAAGCAGATACAGCCTGTCACAAGAGGGCGAGCCAAGGTTCCTGTTATCATGC
AGATGGAAGCTCTCGAATGTGGCGCGGCATCACTTGCAATGGTGCTTGCTTATTATAAAAAATGGGTACC
GCTCGAGCAGGTCAGAGTTGACTGCGGTGTATCTCGTGACGGTTCCAATGCACTGAATGTGCTTAAGGCA
GCACGAAACTACGGTCTTGAAGCGAAGGGTTATCGTTATGAACCGGAGAAGCTGAAGAAGGAAGGCACCT
TCCCGTGTATTATACACTGGAATTTTAATCATTTTGTTGTTCTTAAAGGTTTCAAGGGGAAATATGCATA
TATAAACGATCCTGCAAAGGGTGATGTTAAAATACCGATGGAGGAGTTTGATCGTTCTTTTACGGGTATA
TGTCTCATTTTCAAGCCTACTGATAGATTTGAACAGTAAGCGGCCGCATAATGCTTAAGTCGAACAGAAA
GTAATCGTATTGTACACGGCCGCATAATCGAAATTAATACGACTCACTATAGGGGAATTGTGAGCGGATA
ACAATTCCCCATCTTAGTATATTAGTTAAGTATAAGAAGGAGATATACATATGGCAGATCTCAATTGGAT
ATCGGCCGGCCACGCGATCGCTGACGTCGGTACCCTCGAGTCTGGTAAAGAAACCGCTGCTGCGAAATTT
GAACGCCAGCACATGGACTCGTCTACTAGCGCAGCTTAATTAACCTAGGCTGCTGCCACCGCTGAGCAAT
AACTAGCATAACCCCTTGGGGCCTCTAAACGGGTCTTGAGGGGTTTTTTGCTGAAAGGAGGAACTATATC
CGGATTGGCGAATGGG
[124 nt withheld, positions 997-1120]
C
[91 nt withheld, positions 1122-1212]
A
[49 nt withheld, positions 1214-1262]
CCTTTGACGTTGGAGTCCACGTTCTTT
[37 nt withheld, positions 1290-1326]
ACCCTATCTCGGTCTATTCTTTTGATTTATAAGGGATTTTGCCGATTTCGGCCTATTGGTTAAAAAATGA
GCTGATTTAACAAAAATTTAACGCGAATTTTAACAAAATATTAACGTTTACAATTTCTGGCGGCACGATG
GCATGAGATTATCAAAAAGGATCTTCACCTAGATCCTTTTAAATTAAAAATGAAGTTTTAAATCAATCTA
AAGTATATATGAGTAAACTTGGTCTGACAGTTACCAATGCTTAATCAGTGAGGCACCTATCTCAGCGATC
TGTCTATTTCGTTCATCCATAGTTGCCTGACTCCCCGTCGTGTAGATAACTACGATACGGGAGGGCTTAC
CATCTGGCCCCAGTGCTGCAATGATACCGCGAGACCCACGCTCACCGGCTCCAGATTTATCAGCAATAAA
CCAGCCAGCCGGAAGGGCCGAGCGCAGAAGTGGTCCTGCAACTTTATCCGCCTCCATCCAGTCTATTAAT
TGTTGCCGGGAAGCTAGAGTAAGTAGTTCGCCAGTTAATAGTTTGCGCAACGTTGTTGCCATTGCTACAG
GCATCGTGGTGTCACGCTCGTCGTTTGGTATGGCTTCATTCAGCTCCGGTTCCCAACGATCAAGGCGAGT
TACATGATCCCCCATGTTGTGCAAAAAAGCGGTTAGCTCCTTCGGTCCTCCGATCGTTGTCAGAAGTAAG
TTGGCCGCAGTGTTATCACTCATGGTTATGGCAGCACTGCATAATTCTCTTACTGTCATGCCATCCGTAA
GATGCTTTTCTGTGACTGGTGAGTACTCAACCAAGTCATTCTGAGAATAGTGTATGCGGCGACCGAGTTG
CTCTTGCCCGGCGTCAATACGGGATAATACCGCGCCACATAGCAGAACTTTAAAAGTGCTCATCATTGGA
AAACGTTCTTCGGGGCGAAAACTCTCAAGGATCTTACCGCTGTTGAGATCCAGTTCGATGTAACCCACTC
GTGCACCCAACTGATCTTCAGCATCTTTTACTTTCACCAGCGTTTCTGGGTGAGCAAAAACAGGAAGGCA
AAATGCCGCAAAAAAGGGAATAAGGGCGACACGGAAATGTTGAATACTCATACTCTTCCTTTTTCAATCA
TGATTGAAGCATTTATCAGGGTTATTGTCTCATGAGCGGATACATATTTGAATGTATTTAGAAAAATAAA
CAAATAGGTCATGACCAAAATCCCTTAACGTGAGTTTTCGTTCCACTGAGCGTCAGACCCCGTAGAAAAG
ATCAAAGGATCTTCTTGAGATCCTTTTTTTCTGCGCGTAATCTGCTGCTTGCAAACAAAAAAACCACCGC
TACCAGCGGTGGTTTGTTTGCCGGATCAAGAGCTACCAACTCTTTTTCCGAAGGTAACTGGCTTCAGCAG
AGCGCAGATACCAAATACTGTCCTTCTAGTGTAGCCGTAGTTAGGCCACCACTTCAAGAACTCTGTAGCA
CCGCCTACATACCTCGCTCTGCTAATCCTGTTACCAGTGGCTGCTGCCAGTGGCGATAAGTCGTGTCTTA
CCGGGTTGGACTCAAGACGATAGTTACCGGATAAGGCGCAGCGGTCGGGCTGAACGGGGGGTTCGTGCAC
ACAGCCCAGCTTGGAGCGAACGACCTACACCGAACTGAGATACCTACAGCGTGAGCTATGAGAAAGCGCC
ACGCTTCCCGAAGGGAGAAAGGCGGACAGGTATCCGGTAAGCGGCAGGGTCGGAACAGGAGAGCGCACGA
GGGAGCTTCCAGGGGGAAACGCCTGGTATCTTTATAGTCCTGTCGGGTTTCGCCACCTCTGACTTGAGCG
TCGATTTTTGTGATGCTCGTCAGGGGGGCGGAGCCTATGGAAAAACGCCAGCAACGCGGCCTTTTTACGG
TTCCTGGCCTTTTGCTGGCCTTTTGCTCACATGTTCTTTCCTGCGTTATCCCCTGATTCTGTGGATAACC
GTATTACCGCCTTTGAGTGAGCTGATACCGCTCGCCGCAGCCGAACGACCGAGCGCAGCGAGTCAGTGAG
CGAGGAAGCGGAAGAGCGCCTGATGCGGTATTTTCTCCTTACGCATCTGTGCGGTATTTCACACCGCAAT
GGTGCACTCTCAGTACAATCTGCTCTGATGCCGCATAGTTAAGCCAGTATACACTCCGCTATCGCTACGT
GACTGGGTCATGGCTGCGCCCCGACACCCGCCAACACCCGCTGACGCGCCCTGACGGGCTTGTCTGCTCC
CGGCATCCGCTTACAGACAAGCTGTGACCGTCTCCGGGAGCTGCATGTGTCAGAGGTTTTCACCGTCATC
ACCGAAACGCGCGAGGCAGCTGCGGTAAAGCTCATCAGCGTGGTCGTGAAGCGATTCACAGATGTCTGCC
TGTTCATCCGCGTCCAGCTCGTTGAGTTTCTCCAGAAGCGTTAATGTCTGGCTTCTGATAAAGCGGGCCA
TGTTAAGGGCGGTTTTTTCCTGTTTGGTCACTGATGCCTCCGTGTAAGGGGGATTTCTGTTCATGGGGGT
AATGATACCGATGAAACGAGAGAGGATGCTCACGATACGGGTTACTGATGATGAACATGCCCGGTTACTG
GAACGTTGTGAGGGTAAACAACTGGCGGTATGGATGCGGCGGGACCAGAGAAAAATCACTCAGGGTCAAT
GCCAGCGCTTCGTTAATACAGATGTAGGTGTTCCACAGGGTAGCCAGCAGCATCCTGCGATGCAGATCCG
GAACATAATGGTGCAGGGCGCTGACTTCCGCGTTTCCAGACTTTACGAAACACGGAAACCGAAGACCATT
CATGTTGTTGCTCAGGTCGCAGACGTTTTGCAGCAGCAGTCGCTTCACGTTCGCTCGCGTATCGGTGATT
CATTCTGCTAACCAGTAAGGCAACCCCGCCAGCCTAGCCGGGTCCTCAACGACAGGAGCACGATCATGCT
AGTCATGCCCCGCGCCCACCGGAAGGAGCTGACTGGGTTGAAGGCTCTCAAGGGCATCGGTCGAGATCCC
GGTGCCTAATGAGTGAGCTAACTTACATTAATTGCGTTGCGCTCACTGCCCGCTTTCCAGTCGGGAAACC
TGTCGTGCCAGCTGCATTAATGAATCGGCCAACGCGCGGGGAGAGGCGGTTTGCGTATTGGGCGCCAGGG
TGGTTTTTCTTTTCACCAGTGAGACGGGCAACAGCTGATTGCCCTTCACCGCCTGGCCCTGAGAGAGTTG
CAGCAAGCGGTCCACGCTGGTTTGCCCCAGCAGGCGAAAATCCTGTTTGATGGTGGTTAACGGCGGGATA
TAACATGAGCTGTCTTCGGTATCGTCGTATCCCACTACCGAGATGTCCGCACCAACGCGCAGCCCGGACT
CGGTAATGGCGCGCATTGCGCCCAGCGCCATCTGATCGTTGGCAACCAGCATCGCAGTGGGAACGATGCC
CTCATTCAGCATTTGCATGGTTTGTTGAAAACCGGACATGGCACTCCAGTCGCCTTCCCGTTCCGCTATC
GGCTGAATTTGATTGCGAGTGAGATATTTATGCCAGCCAGCCAGACGCAGACGCGCCGAGACAGAACTTA
ATGGGCCCGCTAACAGCGCGATTTGCTGGTGACCCAATGCGACCAGATGCTCCACGCCCAGTCGCGTACC
GTCTTCATGGGAGAAAATAATACTGTTGATGGGTGTCTGGTCAGAGACATCAAGAAATAACGCCGGAACA
TTAGTGCAGGCAGCTTCCACAGCAATGGCATCCTGGTCATCCAGCGGATAGTTAATGATCAGCCCACTGA
CGCGTTGCGCGAGAAGATTGTGCACCGCCGCTTTACAGGCTTCGACGCCGCTTCGTTCTACCATCGACAC
CACCACGCTGGCACCCAGTTGATCGGCGCGAGATTTAATCGCCGCGACAATTTGCGACGGCGCGTGCAGG
GCCAGACTGGAGGTGGCAACGCCAATCAGCAACGACTGTTTGCCCGCCAGTTGTTGTGCCACGCGGTTGG
GAATGTAATTCAGCTCCGCCATCGCCGCTTCCACTTTTTCCCGCGTTTTCGCAGAAACGTGGCTGGCCTG
GTTCACCACGCGGGAAACGGTCTGATAAGAGACACCGGCATACTCTGCGACATCGTATAACGTTACTGGT
TTCACATTCACCACCCTGAATTGACTCTCTTCCGGGCGCTATCATGCCATACCGCGAAAGGTTTTGCGCC
ATTCGATGGTGTCCGGGATCTCGACGCTCTCCCTTATGCGACTCCTGCATTAGGAAGCAGCCCAGTAGTA
GGTTGAGGCCGTTGAGCACCGCCGCCGCAAGGAATGGTGCATGCAAGGAGATGGCGCCCAACAGTCCCCC
GGCCACGGGGCCTGCCACCATACCCACGCCGAAACAAGCGCTCATGAGCCCGAAGTGGCGAGCCCGATCT
TCCCCATCGGTGATGTCGGCGATATAGGCGCCAGCAACCGCACCTGTGGCGCCGGTGATGCCGGCCACGA
TGCGTCCGGCGTAGAGGATCGA
